>Addgene plasmid #64741 | pIYC04 | depositor full sequence | sequence record 113790 | pIYC04
TCGCGCGTTTCGGTGATGACGGTGAAAACCTCTGACACATGCAGCTCCCGGAGACGGTCACAGCTTGTCT
GTAAGCGGATGCCGGGAGCAGACAAGCCCGTCAGGGCGCGTCAGCGGGTGTTGGCGGGTGTCGGGGCTGG
CTTAACTATGCGGCATCAGAGCAGATTGTACTGAGAGTGCACCATAAATTCCCGTTTTAAGAGCTTGGTG
AGCGCTAGGAGTCACTGCCAGGTATCGTTTGAACACGGCATTAGTCAGGGAAGTCATAACACAGTCCTTT
CCCGCAATTTTCTTTTTCTATTACTCTTGGCCTCCTCTAGTACACTCTATATTTTTTTATGCCTCGGTAA
TGATTTTCATTTTTTTTTTTCCCCTAGCGGATGACTCTTTTTTTTTCTTAGCGATTGGCATTATCACATA
ATGAATTATACATTATATAAAGTAATGTGATTTCTTCGAAGAATATACTAAAAAATGAGCAGGCAAGATA
AACGAAGGCAAAGATGACAGAGCAGAAAGCCCTAGTAAAGCGTATTACAAATGAAACCAAGATTCAGATT
GCGATCTCTTTAAAGGGTGGTCCCCTAGCGATAGAGCACTCGATCTTCCCAGAAAAAGAGGCAGAAGCAG
TAGCAGAACAGGCCACACAATCGCAAGTGATTAACGTCCACACAGGTATAGGGTTTCTGGACCATATGAT
ACATGCTCTGGCCAAGCATTCCGGCTGGTCGCTAATCGTTGAGTGCATTGGTGACTTACACATAGACGAC
CATCACACCACTGAAGACTGCGGGATTGCTCTCGGTCAAGCTTTTAAAGAGGCCCTACTGGCGCGTGGAG
TAAAAAGGTTTGGATCAGGATTTGCGCCTTTGGATGAGGCACTTTCCAGAGCGGTGGTAGATCTTTCGAA
CAGGCCGTACGCAGTTGTCGAACTTGGTTTGCAAAGGGAGAAAGTAGGAGATCTCTCTTGCGAGATGATC
CCGCATTTTCTTGAAAGCTTTGCAGAGGCTAGCAGAATTACCCTCCACGTTGATTGTCTGCGAGGCAAGA
ATGATCATCACCGTAGTGAGAGTGCGTTCAAGGCTCTTGCGGTTGCCATAAGAGAAGCCACCTCGCCCAA
TGGTACCAACGATGTTCCCTCCACCAAAGGTGTTCTTATGTAGTGACACCGATTATTTAAAGCTGCAGCA
TACGATATATATACATGTGTATATATGTATACCTATGAATGTCAGTAAGTATGTATACGAACAGTATGAT
ACTGAAGATGACAAGGTAATGCATCATTCTATACGTGTCATTCTGAACGAGGCGCGCTTTCCTTTTTTCT
TTTTGCTTTTTCTTTTTTTTTCTCTTGAACTCGACGGATCTATGCGGTGTGAAATACCGCACAGATGCGT
AAGGAGAAAATACCGCATCAGGAAATTGTAAACGTTAATATTTTGTTAAAATTCGCGTTAAATTTTTGTT
AAATCAGCTCATTTTTTAACCAATAGGCCGAAATCGGCAAAATCCCTTATAAATCAAAAGAATAGACCGA
GATAGGGT
[37 nt withheld, positions 1549-1585]
AAAGAACGTGGACTCCAACGTCAAAGG
[49 nt withheld, positions 1613-1661]
T
[91 nt withheld, positions 1663-1753]
G
[124 nt withheld, positions 1755-1878]
CGCGCCATTCGCCATTCAGGCTGCGCAACTGTTGGGAAGGGCGATCGGTGCGGGCCTCTTCGCTATTACG
CCAGCTGGATAAAGGCGCGCCAAACGACCTAGGAATTGGAGCGACCTCATGCTATACCTGAGAAAGCAAC
CTGACCTACAGGAAAGAGTTACTCAAGAATAAGAATTTTCGTTTTAAAACCTAAGAGTCACTTTAAAATT
TGTATACACTTATTTTTTTTATAACTTATTTAATAATAAAAATCATAAATCATAAGAAATTCGCTTATTT
AGAAGTGTCAACAACGTATCTACCAACGATTTGACCCTTTTCCATCTTTTCGTAAATTTCTGGCAAGGTA
GACAAGCCGACAACCTTGATTGGAGACTTGACCAAACCTCTGGCGAAGAATTGTTAATTAAGAGCTCAGA
TCTTATCGTCGTCATCCTTGTAATCCATCGATACTAGTGCGGCCGCTTGTAATTAAAACTTAGATTAGAT
TGCTATGCTTTCTTTCTAATGAGCAAGAAGTAAAAAAAGTTGTAATAGAACAAGAAAAATGAAACTGAAA
CTTGAGAAATTGAAGACCGTTTATTAACTTAAATATCAATGGGAGGTCATCGAAAGAGAAAAAAATCAAA
AAAAAAAATTTTCAAGAAAAAGAAACGTGATAAAAATTTTTATTGCCTTTTTCGACGAAGAAAAAGAAAC
GAGGCGGTCTCTTTTTTCTTTTCCAAACCTTTAGTACGGGTAATTAACGACACCCTAGAGGAAGAAAGAG
GGGAAATTTAGTATGCTGTGCTTGGGTGTTTTGAAGTGGTACGGCGATGCGCGGAGTCCGAGAAAATCTG
GAAGAGTAAAAAAGGAGTAGAAACATTTTGAAGCTATGGTGTGTGCGGCCGGCCTGGAAGTACCTTCAAA
GAATGGGGTCTTATCTTGTTTTGCAAGTACCACTGAGCAGGATAATAATAGAAATGATAATATACTATAG
TAGAGATAACGTCGATGACTTCCCATACTGTAATTGCTTTTAGTTGTGTATTTTTAGTGTGCAAGTTTCT
GTAAATCGATTAATTTTTTTTTCTTTCCTCTTTTTATTAACCTTAATTTTTATTTTAGATTCCTGACTTC
AACTCAAGACGCACAGATATTATAACATCTGCATAATAGGCATTTGCAAGAATTACTCGTGAGTAAGGAA
AGAGTGAGGAACTATCGCATACCTGCATTTAAAGATGCCGATTTGGGCGCGAATCCTTTATTTTGGCTTC
ACCCTCATACTATTATCAGGGCCAGAAAAAGGAAGTGTTTCCCTCCTTCTTGAATTGATGTTACCCTCAT
AAAGCACGTGGCCTCTTATCGAGAAAGAAATTACCGTCGCTCGTGATTTGTTTGCAAAAAGAACAAAACT
GAAAAAACCCAGACACGCTCGACTTCCTGTCTTCCTATTGATTGCAGCTTCCAATTTCGTCACACAACAA
GGTCCTAGCGACGGCTCACAGGTTTTGTAACAAGCAATCGAAGGTTCTGGAATGGCGGGAAAGGGTTTAG
TACCACATGCTATGATGCCCACTGTGATCTCCAGAGCAAAGTTCGTTCGATCGTACTGTTACTCTCTCTC
TTTCAAACAGAATTGTCCGAATCGTGTGACAACAACAGCCTGTTCTCACACACTCTTTTCTTCTAACCAA
GGGGGTGGTTTAGTTTAGTAGAACCTCGTGAAACTTACATTTACATATATATAAACTTGCATAAATTGGT
CAATGCAAGAAATACATATTTGGTCTTTTCTAATTCGTAGTTTTTCAAGTTCTTAGATGCTTTCTTTTTC
TCTTTTTTACAGATCATCAAGGAAGTAATTATCTACTTTTTACAACAAATATAAAACAAGGATCCGTAAT
ACGACTCACTATAGGGCCCGGGCGTCGACATGGAACAGAAGTTGATTTCCGAAGAAGACCTCGAGTAAGC
TTGGTACCGCGGCTAGCTAAGATCCGCTCTAACCGAAAAGGAAGGAGTTAGACAACCTGAAGTCTAGGTC
CCTATTTATTTTTTTATAGTTATGTTAGTATTAAGAACGTTATTTATATTTCAAATTTTTCTTTTTTTTC
TGTACAGACGCGTGTACGCATGTAACATTATACTGAAAACCTTGCTTGAGAAGGTTTTGGGACGCTCGAA
GATCCTCCGGATCGTTTCGCCGGCGTTTATCCAGCTGCATTAATGAATCGGCCAACGCGCGGGGAGAGGC
GGTTTGCGTATTGGGCGCTCTTCCGCTTCCTCGCTCACTGACTCGCTGCGCTCGGTCGTTCGGCTGCGGC
GAGCGGTATCAGCTCACTCAAAGGCGGTAATACGGTTATCCACAGAATCAGGGGATAACGCAGGAAAGAA
CATGTGAGCAAAAGGCCAGCAAAAGGCCAGGAACCGTAAAAAGGCCGCGTTGCTGGCGTTTTTCCATAGG
CTCCGCCCCCCTGACGAGCATCACAAAAATCGACGCTCAAGTCAGAGGTGGCGAAACCCGACAGGACTAT
AAAGATACCAGGCGTTTCCCCCTGGAAGCTCCCTCGTGCGCTCTCCTGTTCCGACCCTGCCGCTTACCGG
ATACCTGTCCGCCTTTCTCCCTTCGGGAAGCGTGGCGCTTTCTCATAGCTCACGCTGTAGGTATCTCAGT
TCGGTGTAGGTCGTTCGCTCCAAGCTGGGCTGTGTGCACGAACCCCCCGTTCAGCCCGACCGCTGCGCCT
TATCCGGTAACTATCGTCTTGAGTCCAACCCGGTAAGACACGACTTATCGCCACTGGCAGCAGCCACTGG
TAACAGGATTAGCAGAGCGAGGTATGTAGGCGGTGCTACAGAGTTCTTGAAGTGGTGGCCTAACTACGGC
TACACTAGAAGGACAGTATTTGGTATCTGCGCTCTGCTGAAGCCAGTTACCTTCGGAAAAAGAGTTGGTA
GCTCTTGATCCGGCAAACAAACCACCGCTGGTAGCGGTGGTTTTTTTGTTTGCAAGCAGCAGATTACGCG
CAGAAAAAAAGGATCTCAAGAAGATCCTTTGATCTTTTCTACGGGGTCTGACGCTCAGTGGAACGAAAAC
TCACGTTAAGGGATTTTGGTCATGAGATTATCAAAAAGGATCTTCACCTAGATCCTTTTAAATTAAAAAT
GAAGTTTTAAATCAATCTAAAGTATATATGAGTAAACTTGGTCTGACAGTTACCAATGCTTAATCAGTGA
GGCACCTATCTCAGCGATCTGTCTATTTCGTTCATCCATAGTTGCCTGACTCCCCGTCGTGTAGATAACT
ACGATACGGGAGGGCTTACCATCTGGCCCCAGTGCTGCAATGATACCGCGAGACCCACGCTCACCGGCTC
CAGATTTATCAGCAATAAACCAGCCAGCCGGAAGGGCCGAGCGCAGAAGTGGTCCTGCAACTTTATCCGC
CTCCATCCAGTCTATTAATTGTTGCCGGGAAGCTAGAGTAAGTAGTTCGCCAGTTAATAGTTTGCGCAAC
GTTGTTGCCATTGCTACAGGCATCGTGGTGTCACGCTCGTCGTTTGGTATGGCTTCATTCAGCTCCGGTT
CCCAACGATCAAGGCGAGTTACATGATCCCCCATGTTGTGCAAAAAAGCGGTTAGCTCCTTCGGTCCTCC
GATCGTTGTCAGAAGTAAGTTGGCCGCAGTGTTATCACTCATGGTTATGGCAGCACTGCATAATTCTCTT
ACTGTCATGCCATCCGTAAGATGCTTTTCTGTGACTGGTGAGTACTCAACCAAGTCATTCTGAGAATAGT
GTATGCGGCGACCGAGTTGCTCTTGCCCGGCGTCAATACGGGATAATACCGCGCCACATAGCAGAACTTT
AAAAGTGCTCATCATTGGAAAACGTTCTTCGGGGCGAAAACTCTCAAGGATCTTACCGCTGTTGAGATCC
AGTTCGATGTAACCCACTCGTGCACCCAACTGATCTTCAGCATCTTTTACTTTCACCAGCGTTTCTGGGT
GAGCAAAAACAGGAAGGCAAAATGCCGCAAAAAAGGGAATAAGGGCGACACGGAAATGTTGAATACTCAT
ACTCTTCCTTTTTCAATATTATTGAAGCATTTATCAGGGTTATTGTCTCATGAGCGGATACATATTTGAA
TGTATTTAGAAAAATAAACAAATAGGGGTTCCGCGCACATTTCCCCGAAAAGTGCCACCTGAACGAAGCA
TCTGTGCTTCATTTTGTAGAACAAAAATGCAACGCGAGAGCGCTAATTTTTCAAACAAAGAATCTGAGCT
GCATTTTTACAGAACAGAAATGCAACGCGAAAGCGCTATTTTACCAACGAAGAATCTGTGCTTCATTTTT
GTAAAACAAAAATGCAACGCGAGAGCGCTAATTTTTCAAACAAAGAATCTGAGCTGCATTTTTACAGAAC
AGAAATGCAACGCGAGAGCGCTATTTTACCAACAAAGAATCTATACTTCTTTTTTGTTCTACAAAAATGC
ATCCCGAGAGCGCTATTTTTCTAACAAAGCATCTTAGATTACTTTTTTTCTCCTTTGTGCGCTCTATAAT
GCAGTCTCTTGATAACTTTTTGCACTGTAGGTCCGTTAAGGTTAGAAGAAGGCTACTTTGGTGTCTATTT
TCTCTTCCATAAAAAAAGCCTGACTCCACTTCCCGCGTTTACTGATTACTAGCGAAGCTGCGGGTGCATT
TTTTCAAGATAAAGGCATCCCCGATTATATTCTATACCGATGTGGATTGCGCATACTTTGTGAACAGAAA
GTGATAGCGTTGATGATTCTTCATTGGTCAGAAAATTATGAACGGTTTCTTCTATTTTGTCTCTATATAC
TACGTATAGGAAATGTTTACATTTTCGTATTGTTTTCGATTCACTCTATGAATAGTTCTTACTACAATTT
TTTTGTCTAAAGAGTAATACTAGAGATAAACATAAAAAATGTAGAGGTCGAGTTTAGATGCAAGTTCAAG
GAGCGAAAGGTGGATGGGTAGGTTATATAGGGATATAGCACAGAGATATATAGCAAAGAGATACTTTTGA
GCAATGTTTGTGGAAGCGGTATTCGCAATATTTTAGTAGCTCGTTACAGTCCGGTGCGTTTTTGGTTTTT
TGAAAGTGCGTCTTCAGAGCGCTTTTGGTTTTCAAAAGCGCTCTGAAGTTCCTATACTTTCTAGAGAATA
GGAACTTCGGAATAGGAACTTCAAAGCGTTTCCGAAAACGAGCGCTTCCGAAAATGCAACGCGAGCTGCG
CACATACAGCTCACTGTTCACGTCGCACCTATATCTGCGTGTTGCCTGTATATATATATACATGAGAAGA
ACGGCATAGTGCGTGTTTATGCTTAAATGCGTACTTATATGCGTCTATTTATGTAGGATGAAAGGTAGTC
TAGTACCTCCTGTGATATTATCCCATTCCATGCGGGGTATCGTATGCTTCCTTCAGCACTACCCTTTAGC
TGTTCTATATGCTGCCACTCCTCAATTGGATTAGTCTCATCCTTCAATGCTATCATTTCCTTTGATATTG
GATCATCTAAGAAACCATTATTATCATGACATTAACCTATAAAAATAGGCGTATCACGAGGCCCTTTCGT
C
Features (pLannotate 1.2.2; 20 found; start..end, strand, type, name):
    137..186     +  misc_feature   bom (fragment): basis of mobility region from pBR322
    187..267     -  CDS            MRM1 (fragment): MRM1_YEAST - Also known as PET56 From Saccharomyces cerevisiae (strain ATCC 204508 / S288c) (Baker's yeast).
    317..503     +  promoter       HIS3 promoter: S. cerevisiae HIS3
    504..1163    +  CDS            HIS3: imidazoleglycerol-phosphate dehydratase, required for histidine biosynthesis; S. cerevisiae HIS3; yeast auxotrophic marker
   1371..1422    +  misc_feature   bom (fragment): basis of mobility region from pBR322
   1423..1878    -  rep_origin     f1 ori (sequence partly withheld): f1 bacteriophage origin of replication; arrow indicates direction of (+) strand synthesis
   1886..1956    -  CDS            lacZα (fragment): LacZα fragment of β-galactosidase; lacZ fragment
   1987..2152    -  terminator     ADH1 terminator: S. cerevisiae ADH1; transcription terminator for the S. cerevisiae alcohol dehydrogenase 1 (ADH1) gene
   2156..2278    -  CDS            ADH1 (fragment): ADH1_YEAST - Also known as ADC1. Experimental evidence at protein level: Swiss-Prot protein existence level 1. This isozyme preferentially catalyzes the conversion of primary unbranched alcohols to their corresponding aldehydes. Also shows activity toward secondary alcohols. From Saccharomyces cerevisiae (strain ATCC 204508 / S288c) (Baker's yeast).
   2297..2323    -  CDS            3xFLAG (fragment): three tandem FLAG® epitope tags
   2357..2756    -  promoter       TEF1 promoter: S. cerevisiae TEF1; promoter for EF-1α
   2774..2884    -  CDS            ADP1 (fragment): ADP1_YEAST - Experimental evidence at protein level: Swiss-Prot protein existence level 1. From Saccharomyces cerevisiae (strain ATCC 204508 / S288c) (Baker's yeast).
   3765..3783    +  promoter       T7 promoter: promoter for bacteriophage T7 RNA polymerase
   3860..4049    +  terminator     CYC1 terminator: S. cerevisiae CYC1; transcription terminator for CYC1
   4079..4136    -  CDS            lacI (fragment): lac repressor; lacI; The lac repressor binds to the lac operator to inhibit transcription in E. coli. This inhibition can be relieved by adding lactose or isopropyl-β-D-thiogalactopyranoside (IPTG).
   4319..4907    -  rep_origin     ori: high-copy-number ColE1/pMB1/pBR322/pUC origin of replication
   5078..5938    -  CDS            AmpR: β-lactamase; bla; confers resistance to ampicillin, carbenicillin, and related antibiotics
   5939..6043    -  promoter       AmpR promoter: bla
   6070..7412    -  rep_origin     2μ ori: yeast 2μ plasmid origin of replication
   7479..35      +  CDS            rop (fragment) (across the origin): Rop protein, which maintains plasmids at low copy number; rop
