[The description below was written by a language model from this plasmid's Addgene catalogue record and pLannotate feature annotations shown in this document.]
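Description:
pIYC04 is an empty yeast expression backbone derived from pESC-HIS, built as an E. coli–Saccharomyces cerevisiae shuttle vector of about 7.5 kb. In bacteria it replicates from a high-copy ColE1/pUC-type origin and is selected with ampicillin through the β-lactamase gene and its native promoter. An f1 origin is also present, which allows single-stranded DNA production. In yeast it is maintained episomally at high copy by the 2μ origin and selected by histidine prototrophy through a HIS3 cassette driven by its own promoter. Small annotated fragments of bom, rop, lacZα, lacI and MRM1/PET56 are residual backbone or marker-flanking sequence rather than functional elements.

The expression region has the divergent two-cassette layout typical of the pESC series. On one side, the constitutive TEF1 promoter reads toward a cloning region containing a FLAG-type epitope fragment and ends at the ADH1 terminator. On the other side, a cloning region marked by a T7 promoter is followed by the CYC1 terminator. The roughly 900 bp between the TEF1 promoter and the T7 site carries no promoter annotation, apart from a short hit to ADP1 coding sequence. A second yeast promoter most likely lies there, but neither the feature table nor the catalogue fields identify it. No insert is present. The vector is meant to receive one or two open reading frames for co-expression from a single HIS3-selected plasmid. The associated work concerns engineering yeast acetyl-CoA metabolism to build a platform cell factory, which fits its use as a carrier for metabolic pathway genes.
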