Addgene plasmid #64741: pIYC04
Purpose: (Empty Backbone) Yeast expression plasmid
Depositing lab: Jens Nielsen. Depositing organization: Chalmers University of Technology. Publication: Establishing a platform cell factory through engineering of yeast acetyl-CoA metabolism. Chen Y, Daviet L, Schalk M, Siewers V, Nielsen J. Metab Eng. 2013 Jan;15:48-54. doi: 10.1016/j.ymben.2012.11.002. Epub 2012 Nov 17. PubMed 23164578.
Backbone
  Vector backbone: pIYC04 (derived from pESC-HIS)
  Vector type: Yeast Expression
  Selectable markers: HIS3
Growth in bacteria
  Bacterial resistance: Ampicillin, 100 μg/mL
  Growth temperature: 37°C
  Growth strain: DH5alpha
  Copy number: High Copy
Terms and licenses: Academic/Nonprofit Terms; Industry Terms: Not Available to Industry
How to cite: pIYC04 was a gift from Jens Nielsen (Addgene plasmid # 64741 ; http://n2t.net/addgene:64741 ; RRID:Addgene_64741)
