>Addgene plasmid #64741 | pIYC04 | addgene partial sequence | sequence record 114551 | HIS3-R 5'-cactcaacgattagcgacca-3'
TATACCTGTGTGGACGTTAATCACTTGCGATTGTGTGGCCTGTTCTGCTACTGCTTCTGCCTCTTTTTCT
GGGAAGATCGAGTGCTCTATCGCTAGGGGACCACCCTTTAAAGAGATCGCAATCTGAATCTTGGTTTCAT
TTGTAATACGCTTTACTAGGGCTTTCTGCTCTGTCATCTTTGCCTTCGTTTATCTTGCCTGCTCATTTTT
TAGTATATTCTTCGAAGAAATCACATTACTTTATATAATGTATAATTCATTATGTGATAATGCCAATCGC
TAAGAAAAAAAAAGAGTCATCCGCTAGGTGGAAAAAAAAAAATGAAAATCATTACCGAGGCATAAAAAAA
TATAGAGTGTACTAGAGGAGGCCAAGAGTAATAGAAAAAGAAAATTGCGGGAAAGGACTGTGTTATGACT
TCCCTGACTAATGCCGTGTTCAAACGATACCTGGCAGTGACTCCTAGCGCTCACCAAGCTCTTAAAACGG
GAATTTATGGTGCACTCTCAGTACAATCTGCTCTGATGCCGCATAGTTAAGCCAGCCCCGACACCCGCCA
ACACCCGCTGACGCGCCCTGACGGGCTTGTCTGCTCCCGGCATCCGCTTACAGACAAGCTGTGACCGTCT
CCGGGAGCTGCATGTGTCAGAGGTTTTCACCGTCATCACCGAAACGCGCGAGACGAAAGGGCCTCGTGAT
ACGCCTA
