>Addgene plasmid #64741 | pIYC04 | addgene partial sequence | sequence record 114554 | L4440 5'-AGCGAGTCAGTGAGCGAG-3'
GCGCGTTGGCCGATTCATTAATGCAGCTGGATAAACGCCGGCGAAACGATCCGGAGGATCTTCGAGCGTC
CCAAAACCTTCTCAAGCAAGGTTTTCAGTATAATGTTACATGCGTACACGCGTCTGTACAGAAAAAAAAG
AAAAATTTGAAATATAAATAACGTTCTTAATACTAACATAACTATAAAAAAATAAATAGGGACCTAGACT
TCAGGTTGTCTAACTCCTTCCTTTTCGGTTAGAGCGGATCTTAGCTAGCCGCGGTACCAAGCTTACTCGA
GGTCTTCTTCGGAAATCAACTTCTGTTCCATGTCGACGCCCGGGCCCTATAGTGAGTCGTATTACGGATC
CTTGTTTTATATTTGTTGTAAAAAGTAGATAATTACTTCCTTGATGATCTGTAAAAAAGAGAAAAAGAAA
GCATCTAAGAACTTGAAAAACTACGAATTAGAAAAGACCAAATATGTATTTCTTGCATTGACCAATTTAT
GCAAGTTTATATATATGTAAATGTAAGTTTCACGAGGTTCTACTAAACTAAACCACCCCCTTGGTTAGAA
GAAAAGAGTGTGTGAGAACAGGCTGTTGTTGTCACACGATTCGGACAATTCTGTTTGAAAGAGAGAGAGT
AACAGTACGATCGAACGAACTTTGCTCTGGAGATCACAGTGGGCATCATAGCATGTGGTACT
