>Addgene plasmid #64741 | pIYC04 | addgene partial sequence | sequence record 114556 | pHybLex_rev 5'-GAGTCACTTTAAAATTTGTATACAC-3'
TCATAAATCATAAGAAATTCGCTTATTTAGAAGTGTCAACAACGTATCTACCAACGATTTGACCCTTTTC
CATCTTTTCGTAAATTTCTGGCAAGGTAGACAAGCCGACAACCTTGATTGGAGACTTGACCAAACCTCTG
GCGAAGAATTGTTAATTAAGAGCTCAGATCTTATCGTCGTCATCCTTGTAATCCATCGATACTAGTGCGG
CCGCTTGTAATTAAAACTTAGATTAGATTGCTATGCTTTCTTTCTAATGAGCAAGAAGTAAAAAAAGTTG
TAATAGAACAAGAAAAATGAAACTGAAACTTGAGAAATTGAAGACCGTTTATTAACTTAAATATCAATGG
GAGGTCATCGAAAGAGAAAAAAATCAAAAAAAAAAATTTTCAAGAAAAAGAAACGTGATAAAAATTTTTA
TTGCCTTTTTCGACGAAGAAAAAGAAACGAGGCGGTCTCTTTTTTCTTTTCCAAACCTTTAGTACGGGTA
ATTAACGACACCCTAGAGGAAGAAAGAGGGGAAATTTAGTATGCTGTGCTTGGGTGTTTTGAAGTGGTAC
GGCGATGCGCGGAGTCCGAGAAAATCTGGAAGAGTAAAAAAGGAGTAGAAACATTTTGAAGCTATGGTGT
GTGCGGCCGGCCTGGAAGTACCTTCAAAG
